>Addgene plasmid #222350 | pJMP3664 | addgene full sequence | sequence record 439070 | Addgene NGS Result
ACCCAGTTGACATAAGCCTGTTCGGTTCGTAAACTGTAATGCAAGTAGCGTATGCGCTCACGCAACTGGT
CCAGAACCTTGACCGAACGCAGCGGTGGTAACGGCGCAGTGGCGGTTTTCATGGCTTGTTATGACTGTTT
TTTCGTACAGTCTATGCCTCGGGCATCCAAGCAGCAAGCGCGTTACGCCGTGGGTCGATGTTTGATGTTA
TGGAGCAGCAACGATGTCATCAGCGGTGGAGTGCAATGTCGTGCAATACGAATGGCGAAAAGCCGAGCTG
ATCGGTCAGCTTCTCAACCTTGGGGTTACCCCCGGCGGTGTGCTGCTGGTCCACAGCTCCTTCCGTAGCG
TCCGGCCCCTCGAAGATGGGCCACTTGGACTGATCGAGGCCCTGCGTGCTGCACTGGGTCCGGGAGGGAC
GCTCGTCATGCCATCGTGGTCAGGTCTGGACGACGAGCCGTTCGATCCTGCCACGTCGCCCGTTACACCG
GACCTTGGAGTTGTCTCTGACACATTCTGGCGTCTGCCAAATGTAAAGCGCAGCGCCCATCCATTTGCCT
TTGCGGCAGCGGGGCCACAGGCAGAGCAGATCATCTCTGATCCATTGCCCCTGCCACCTCACTCGCCTGC
AAGCCCGGTCGCCCGTGTCCATGAACTCGATGGGCAGGTACTTCTCCTCGGCGTGGGACACGATGCCAAC
ACGACGCTGCATCTTGCCGAGTTGATGGCAAAGGTTCCCTATGGGGTGCCGAGACACTGCACCATTCTTC
AGGATGGCAAGTTGGTACGTGTCGATTATCTGGAGAATGACCACTGCTGTGAGCGCTTTGCCTTGGCGGA
CAGGTGGCTCAAGGAGAACAGCCTTCAGAAGGAAGGTCCAGTCGGTCATGCCTTTGCTCGGTTGATCCGC
TCCCGCGACATTGTGGCGACAGCCCTGGGTCAACTGGGCCGAGATCCGTTGATCTTCCTGCATCCGCCAG
AGGCGGGATGCGAAGAATGCGATGCCGCTCGCCAGTCGATTGGCTAACAATTCGTTCAAGCCGAGATCTC
GAGCATCAGCTTCAAAAGCGCTCCGATGTACTGCGGTTTCTGGACTAGTCCGTTGACATTATCACAGCAG
GATTTTAACATTTTGCGTTGTTCCAAAAGTTATCAACAGCCTAGAACGTCATAGGAAGCGATTACAGACA
CTTTATAGCTATCAGCATGGGAACATAAGGGCAGGATGAAATATGGGTCTTAAAACGCAAATGGTGAGGT
TTTAGAGGTATTTTTTGAAGATGATTAAGGCGGTTTGTTTTTAAAATTTTTGGCGGCTCTCAGGCTGCTT
ACATTTTAACCAGTTCAGTGAAAAGTTCTTTTTCAGCAAATTTCTGTTTAGCACCATAGCTAAAACTTGC
GTGGAACATATTAAGAATTGACCGAAATGACACAATCTCAATTATATTTTTTTTGAAAAGTTTTCTTTAT
CAAATATTTTAAATCATTGATTTATATATAAGTATGCATTCATTTTAATAATTAATCTTTATTTAACAAT
GATTTATCTATATTCAATTGTTTAATTATTCTTACTAATATTATCTCTATATCAATATTTTTTATTTAAA
AACATATGTTTAGTAGTGCTTTTGATTAAAGTACCAGAGGGAGGGAGCAGAGCTGAATGGGAAATACTCA
CCCTAGAGCGATTCTTAAAAATCACCCTAAAGTATTCCCATTCGATGTACCGTCGGTCGGTCGCTTTCGC
ATCAGGGATGACATCACTGTATCAAGCTGCCACTGTTATGATTACGATTGATAGCACCGCCTGAACACGC
TCATAACCGCCAATTAAATGACTACTCATTGCGTCCGCTACTCTGTTCAGTTCCCCTAGTAATAGCGTTT
TTCCGATGTGTGCTAGCGTCACTGTACCTCATCACCCACACATGGACAGATTGAGTTACAGACATTGGCT
AAATTTTTGGGGTCTATGCTTGACAAAGCGAGTTAAAACCTTAGAATTTAAGACAGGTACATTAAGCCCC
TGTGGTGAAATCATTAGCGGTCGTCAAACCTTAATGCTTTCGATTGCCGATATGTCAGTATCGAAGATCT
GTACCCCATAAATTACGGTAAAGCCCCAAGCAATTGCAAGGGGCTTTTATCTTTTTTAACAAAAAAAATT
TATAAATCAGGATTTTATAACACTAAATAATCCAAAGTACATGAGTAAGTCATGACCACTCCTGCGATGT
GTGTAGCACTCTGAGTATCCGTATTATATCAGTGATGTCATATACAACCACATAATGCGGATGTATCACT
AACTCCCTAGTATCTTTCTGTCTGCCTGTGCGCCCCATCAGTCGATTATCAACAAGTAAATCTGTCTTTT
CTTCAATTAAATCATCAATTTCAATAGCTGCTATAGGGTTGCGTTCTTCAAGATAATCATAGATATTTCT
ACGATCTTGGCTTGCAGCCCTTATGTCCTCAGGCGCGCACAAAACAGCAGGGAAGCAGCGCTTTTCCGCT
GCATAACCCTGCTTCGGGGTCATTATAGCGATTTTTTCGGTATATCCATCCTTTTTCGCACGATATACAG
GATTTTGCCAAAGGGTTCGTGTAGACTTTCCTTGGTGTATCCAACGGCGTCAGCCGGGCAGGATAGGTGA
AGTAGGCCCACCCGCGAGCGGGTGTTCCTTCTTCACTGTCCCTTATTCGCACCTGGCGGTGCTCAACGGG
AATCCTGCTCTGCGAGGCTGGCCGGCTACCGCCGGCGTAACAGATGAGGGCAAGCGGATGGCTGATGAAA
CCAAGCCAACCAGGAAGGGCAGCCCACCTATCAAGGTGTACTGCCTTCCAGACGAACGAAGAGCGATTGA
GGAAAAGGCGGCGGCGGCCGGCATGAGCCTGTCGGCCTACCTGCTGGCCGTCGGCCAGGGCTACAAAATC
ACGGGCGTCGTGGACTATGAGCACGTCCGCGAGCTGGCCCGCATCAATGGCGACCTGGGCCGCCTGGGCG
GCCTGCTGAAACTCTGGCTCACCGACGACCCGCGCACGGCGCGGTTCGGTGATGCCACGATCCTCGCCCT
GCTGGCGAAGATCGACTCTAGCTAGAAATATTTTATCTGATTAATAAGATGATCTTCTTGAGATCGTTTT
GGTCTGCGCGTAATCTCTTGCTCTGAAAACGAAAAAACCGCCTTGCAGGGCGGTTTTTCGAAGGTTCTCT
GAGCTACCAACTCTTTGAACCGAGGTAACTGGCTTGGAGGAGCGCAGTCACCAAAACTTGTCCTTTCAGT
TTAGCCTTAACCGGCGCATGACTTCAAGACTAACTCCTCTAAATCAATTACCAGTGGCTGCTGCCAGTGG
TGCTTTTGCATGTCTTTCCGGGTTGGACTCAAGACGATAGTTACCGGATAAGGCGCAGCGGTCGGACTGA
ACGGGGGGTTCGTGCATACAGTCCAGCTTGGAGCGAACTGCCTACCCGGAACTGAGTGTCAGGCGTGGAA
TGAGACAAACGCGGCCATAACAGCGGAATGACACCGGTAAACCGAAAGGCAGGAACAGGAGAGCGCACGA
GGGAGCCGCCAGGGGGAAACGCCTGGTATCTTTATAGTCCTGTCGGGTTTCGCCACCACTGATTTGAGCG
TCAGATTTCGTGATGCTTGTCAGGGGGGCGGAGCCTATGGAAAAACGGCTTTGCCGCGGCCCTCTCACTT
CCCTGTTAAACCGGAATTCTAGGCCCAAACGGAAGGCGAAGCGGCATGCATTTACGTTGACACCATCGAA
TGGTGCAAAACCTTTCGCGGTATGGCATGATAGCGCCCGGAAGAGAGTCAATTCAGGGTGGTGAATGTGA
AACCAGTAACGTTATACGATGTCGCAGAGTATGCCGGTGTCTCTTATCAGACCGTTTCCCGCGTGGTGAA
CCAGGCCAGCCACGTTTCTGCGAAAACGCGGGAAAAAGTGGAAGCGGCGATGGCGGAGCTGAATTACATT
CCCAACCGCGTGGCACAACAACTGGCGGGCAAACAGTCGTTGCTGATTGGCGTTGCCACCTCCAGTCTGG
CCCTGCACGCGCCGTCGCAAATTGTCGCGGCGATTAAATCTCGCGCCGATCAACTGGGTGCCAGCGTGGT
GGTGTCGATGGTAGAACGAAGCGGCGTCGAAGCCTGTAAAGCGGCGGTGCACAATCTTCTCGCGCAACGC
GTCAGTGGGCTGATCATTAACTATCCGCTGGATGACCAGGATGCCATTGCTGTGGAAGCTGCCTGCACTA
ATGTTCCGGCGTTATTTCTTGATGTCTCTGACCAGACACCCATCAACAGTATTATTTTCTCCCATGAAGA
CGGTACGCGACTGGGCGTGGAGCATCTGGTCGCATTGGGTCACCAGCAAATCGCGCTGTTAGCGGGCCCA
TTAAGTTCTGTCTCGGCGCGTCTGCGTCTGGCTGGCTGGCATAAATATCTCACTCGCAATCAAATTCAGC
CGATAGCGGAACGGGAAGGCGACTGGAGTGCCATGTCCGGTTTTCAACAAACCATGCAAATGCTGAATGA
GGGCATCGTTCCCACTGCGATGCTGGTTGCCAACGATCAGATGGCGCTGGGCGCAATGCGCGCCATTACC
GAGTCCGGGCTGCGCGTTGGTGCGGATATCTCGGTAGTGGGATACGACGATACCGAAGACAGCTCATGTT
ATATCCCGCCGTTAACCACCATCAAACAGGATTTTCGCCTGCTGGGGCAAACCAGCGTGGACCGCTTGCT
GCAACTCTCTCAGGGCCAGGCGGTGAAGGGCAATCAGCTGTTGCCCGTCTCACTGGTGAAAAGAAAAACC
ACCCTGGCGCCCAATACGCAAACCGCCTCTCCCCGCGCGTTGGCCGATTCATTAATGCAGCTGGCACGAC
AGGTTTCCCGACTGGAAAGCGGGCAGTGAGCGCAACGCAATTAATGTAAGTTAGCGCGAATTGATCTGGT
TTGACAGCTTATCATCGACTGCACGGTGCACCAATGCTTCTGGCGTCAGGCAGCCATCGGAAGCTGTGGT
ATGGCTGTGCAGGTCGTAAAGACGTCTCATTAATCAGATAAAATATTGACAATGTGAGCGGATAACAAGA
TACTGAGCACATCAGCAGCACACAGGAAACAGACCATGGAATTCGAGCTCGGTACCCGGGGATCCTCTAG
AGTCGACCTGCAGGCATGCAAGCTTGGCTGTTTTGGCGGATGAGAGAAGATTTTCAGCCTGATACAGATT
AAATCAGAACGCAGAAGCGGTCTGATAAAACAGAATTTGCCTGGCGGCAGTAGCGCGGTGGTCCCACCTG
ACCCCATGCCGAACTCAGAAGTGAAACGCCGTAGCGCCGATGGTAGTGTGGGGTCTCCCCATGCGAGAGT
AGGGAACTGCCAGGCATCAAATAAAACGAAAGGCTCAGTCGAAAGACTGGGCCTTTCGTTTTATCTGTTG
TTTGTCGGTGAACGCTCTCCTGAGTAGGACAAATCCGCCGGGAGCGGATTTGAACGTTGCGAAGCAACGG
CCCGGAGGGTGGCGGGCAGGACGCCCGCCATAAACTGCCAGGCATCAAATTAAGCAGAAGGCCATCCTGA
CGGATGGCCTTTTTCCTGAACGGCCATAAGAACGAAGGCTGTCTGTTGAACTCTCGAGCCTTGTCGCCTT
GCGTATAATATTTGCTCATGGACGCACACCGTGGAAACGGATGAAGGCACGA
Features (pLannotate 1.2.2; 15 found; start..end, strand, type, name):
      7..35      +  promoter       Pc promoter: intI1 (promoter lies within the coding sequence); class 1 integron promoter
    224..1024    +  CDS            ApmR: aminoglycoside 3-N-acetyltransferase type IV ; aac(3)IV; confers resistance to apramycin (Paget and Davies, 1996)
   2646..2755    +  oriT           oriT: incP origin of transfer
   2788..3095    +  CDS            traJ (fragment): oriT-recognizing protein; traJ
   3138..3683    +  rep_origin     p15A ori: Plasmids containing the medium-copy-number p15A origin of replication can be propagated in E. coli cells that contain a second plasmid with the ColE1 origin.
   3769..3846    +  promoter       lacIq promoter: lacI (mutant); In the lacIq allele, a single base change in the promoter boosts expression of the lacI gene about 10-fold.
   3847..4929    +  CDS            lacI: lac repressor; lacI; The lac repressor binds to the lac operator to inhibit transcription in E. coli. This inhibition can be relieved by adding lactose or isopropyl-β-D-thiogalactopyranoside (IPTG).
   4971..4988    +  promoter       tet promoter (fragment): E. coli promoter for tetracycline efflux protein gene
   4984..5061    -  CDS            yciV (fragment): RNAAM_ECOLI - Also known as trpH From Escherichia coli (strain K12).
   5108..5128    +  promoter       PLtetO-1 promoter (fragment): modified phage lambda PL promoter with tet operator sites (Lutz and Bujard, 1997)
   5149..5205    +  misc_feature   MCS: pUC18/19 multiple cloning site
   5289..5404    +  ncRNA          5S rRNA: Accession: RF00001 - 5S ribosomal RNA
   5408..5494    +  terminator     rrnB T1 terminator: Escherichia coli rrnB; transcription terminator T1 from the E. coli rrnB gene
   5586..5613    +  terminator     rrnB T2 terminator: transcription terminator T2 from the E. coli rrnB gene
   5659..5691    -  CDS            CmR (fragment): chloramphenicol acetyltransferase; cat; confers resistance to chloramphenicol
