[The description below was written by a language model from this plasmid's Addgene catalogue record and pLannotate feature annotations shown in this document.]
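Description:
pJMP3664 is an empty bacterial expression shuttle vector of about 5.7 kb designed to replicate in both Escherichia coli and Acinetobacter baumannii. Its backbone combines the medium-copy p15A origin, which supports maintenance in common E. coli cloning strains, with replication functions from pWH1266 for Acinetobacter. The pWH1266-derived region is not called out in the automated feature table and probably corresponds to the unannotated stretch between the resistance gene and the transfer origin. Selection is by apramycin, conferred by the aac(3)-IV aminoglycoside acetyltransferase gene, which appears to be driven by an upstream class 1 integron Pc promoter. An incP oriT with an adjacent traJ fragment is also present, which should allow the plasmid to be mobilised by conjugation from a donor supplying the transfer machinery in trans.

The expression cassette carries no insert. According to the catalogue entry, transcription is driven by the PabstBR promoter. This promoter is not annotated by name, but short fragment matches to tet and PLtetO-1 promoter sequences just upstream of the cloning site likely mark its position. A lacI repressor gene under the stronger lacIq promoter sits immediately upstream, consistent with an IPTG-inducible, lac-repressed system, although the record does not state the inducer explicitly. Downstream lie a pUC-type multiple cloning site, with NcoI and BamHI as the recommended cloning sites, and the rrnB region with its T1 and T2 terminators to stop read-through. Small yciV and chloramphenicol acetyltransferase fragments appear to be non-functional remnants or spurious matches. The plasmid belongs to a modular set of inducible, titratable expression vectors and is used to clone a gene of interest for controlled expression in either host.
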