Addgene plasmid #222350: pJMP3664
Purpose: (Empty Backbone) Expression vector with PabstBR promoter, aprR marker, and replicates in A. baumannii and E. coli; empty vector plasmid with MCS for cloning - we recommend NcoI/BamHI.
Depositing lab: Jason Peters. Depositing organization: University of Wisconsin, Madison. Publication: Modular, inducible, and titratable expression systems for Escherichia coli and Acinetobacter baumannii. Bacon EE, Tran JS, Nadig N, Peters JM. Microbiol Spectr. 2024 Nov 5;12(11):e0130624. doi: 10.1128/spectrum.01306-24. Epub 2024 Sep 20. PubMed 39302127.
Backbone
  Vector backbone: p15A and pWH1266
  Vector type: Bacterial Expression
Growth in bacteria
  Bacterial resistance: Apramycin, 25 μg/mL
  Growth temperature: 37°C
  Growth strain: DH5alpha
  Copy number: Unknown
Gene/Insert
  Gene/Insert name: None
Terms and licenses: Academic/Nonprofit Terms; Industry Terms: Not Available to Industry
Depositor comments: Shuttle vector that replicates in A. baumannii and E. coli; replicates in common cloning strains such as DH10B.
How to cite: pJMP3664 was a gift from Jason Peters (Addgene plasmid # 222350 ; http://n2t.net/addgene:222350 ; RRID:Addgene_222350)
